Addgene plasmid #167515: pKCyGe2
Purpose: Broad-Host range expression vector, RK2 and pUC origin, CymRAM repressor, PCymRC promoter controlling GmR, Kanamycin Resistance Marker.
Depositing lab: Christopher Reisch. Depositing organization: University of Florida. Publication: A plasmid toolbox for controlled gene expression across the Proteobacteria. Schuster LA, Reisch CR. Nucleic Acids Res. 2021 Jun 14. pii: 6298615. doi: 10.1093/nar/gkab496. PubMed 34125913.
Backbone
  Vector backbone: pKCyGe2
  Vector type: Bacterial Expression, Synthetic Biology
Growth in bacteria
  Bacterial resistance: Kanamycin, 50 μg/mL
  Growth temperature: 37°C
  Growth strain: DH5alpha
  Copy number: Low Copy
Gene/Insert
  Gene/Insert name: CymRAM-GmR
  Species: Synthetic
  Promoter: PCymRC
  Cloning method: Ligation Independent Cloning
  Sequencing primers: 5′ M13 fwd
Resource information
  A portion of this plasmid was derived from a plasmid made by: sAJM.1506 was from Addgene plasmid #108254
Terms and licenses: Academic/Nonprofit Terms; Industry Terms: Not Available to Industry
How to cite: pKCyGe2 was a gift from Christopher Reisch (Addgene plasmid # 167515 ; http://n2t.net/addgene:167515 ; RRID:Addgene_167515)
