[The description below was written by a language model from this plasmid's Addgene catalogue record and pLannotate feature annotations shown in this document.]
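Description:
pKCyGe2 is a 7,455 bp broad-host-range bacterial expression vector from a plasmid toolbox built for controlled gene expression across the Proteobacteria. It carries two replication systems. The first is the IncP/RK2 replicon, made up of oriV and the trfA gene, whose product binds and activates oriV, which allows maintenance in diverse Gram-negative hosts. The second is a ColE1/pUC-type origin for propagation in E. coli cloning strains, although the catalogue entry lists the plasmid as low copy. An IncP oriT with the adjacent traJ gene (and a traI fragment) should permit conjugative mobilisation when transfer functions are supplied in trans. Selection is by kanamycin through the Tn5-derived neo (nptII) gene. The annotation also picks up several short fragments (CmR, ble, tnpA, tetR, bla, lacZα, M13 ori, lacI). These appear to be non-functional remnants of earlier backbone assemblies.

The payload is a cumate-responsive expression module. The CymR repressor (the engineered CymRAM variant, per the record) is encoded on the reverse strand next to a lacI promoter fragment that presumably drives it. Facing the opposite direction, the PCymRC promoter contains two CuO operator sites that CymR binds to block transcription. Cumate normally relieves this type of repression, though the record does not name the inducer. Downstream lies the sTRSV hammerhead ribozyme, a self-cleaving insulator that standardises the 5′ end of the transcript, followed by the gentamicin acetyltransferase gene (GmR, aacC1). Because GmR is the regulated output, induction can be read as gentamicin resistance. This makes the plasmid suited to assessing inducible promoter performance, or to selection-based tests of the system, in different proteobacterial hosts.
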