Features (pLannotate 1.2.2; 23 found; start..end, strand, type, name):
     29..145     -  CDS            CmR (fragment): chloramphenicol acetyltransferase; cat; confers resistance to chloramphenicol
    145..297     -  CDS            ble (fragment): BLE_KLEPN - Experimental evidence at protein level: Swiss-Prot protein existence level 1. Binding protein with a strong affinity to the bleomycin family of antibiotics. Binds to CL990; an antimitotic-antibiotic compound. From Klebsiella pneumoniae.
    321..1112    -  CDS            neo: KKA2_KLEPN - Also known as kan, nptII. Experimental evidence at protein level: Swiss-Prot protein existence level 1. Resistance to kanamycin, neomycin, paromomycin, ribostamycin, butirosin and gentamicin B. From Klebsiella pneumoniae.
   1144..1380    -  CDS            tnpA (fragment): TN5P_ECOLX - Also known as tnp. Experimental evidence at protein level: Swiss-Prot protein existence level 1. Mediates transposition of transposon Tn5 by a 'cut and paste' mechanism. First, the monomeric transposase binds the 19 bp inverted DNA repeats flanking the transposon. Then, dimerization of the DNA- bound transposase creates a synaptic DNA complex. After nicking of the first DNA strand, excision of the transposon proceeds through a series of intermediates. The transposase then mediates the insertion of the transposon at a new site by strand transfer. The activity of the wild- type tran
   1454..1606    -  CDS            tetR (fragment): TETR1_ECOLX - Experimental evidence at protein level: Swiss-Prot protein existence level 1. TetR is the repressor of the tetracycline resistance element; its N-terminal region forms a helix-turn-helix structure and binds DNA. Binding of tetracycline to TetR reduces the repressor affinity for the tetracycline resistance gene (tetA) promoter operator sites. From Escherichia coli.
   1626..2774    -  CDS            trfA: trans-acting replication protein that binds to and activates oriV
   2904..3008    -  CDS            traI (fragment): TRAI6_ECOLX - Experimental evidence at protein level: Swiss-Prot protein existence level 1. The initiation process of transfer DNA synthesis requires the interaction of at least three plasmid-specific components (TraH, I, and J) at the transfer origin resulting in the assembly of a specialised nucleoprotein complex - the relaxosome. Site- and strand-specific cleavage at the transfer origin is dependent on TraI and TraJ. From Escherichia coli.
   3046..3417    -  CDS            traJ: oriT-recognizing protein; traJ
   3450..3559    -  oriT           oriT: incP origin of transfer
   3705..4413    +  rep_origin     oriV: incP origin of replication
   4421..4634    +  CDS            bla(M) (fragment): β-lactamase lacking the signal sequence; bla(M); allows cytosolic expression of β-lactamase
   4806..5394    +  rep_origin     ori: high-copy-number ColE1/pMB1/pBR322/pUC origin of replication
   5478..5509    -  CDS            CmR (fragment): chloramphenicol acetyltransferase confers resistance to chloramphenicol
   5509..5586    +  rep_origin     M13 ori (fragment): M13 bacteriophage origin of replication; arrow indicates direction of (+) strand synthesis
   5590..5741    -  CDS            lacZα (fragment): LacZα fragment of β-galactosidase; lacZ fragment
   5746..5773    -  CDS            lacZα (fragment): LacZα fragment of β-galactosidase; lacZ fragment
   5777..6385    -  CDS            cymR: CYMR_PSEPU - Experimental evidence at transcript level: Swiss-Prot protein existence level 2. Involved in the repression of the cym and cmt operons which are responsible of the p-cymene degradation. From Pseudomonas putida (Arthrobacter siderocapsulatus).
   6424..6469    -  promoter       lacI promoter (fragment): lacI
   6574..6601    +  protein_bind   CuO: CymR-binding P2 operator sequence from the p-cmt operon of Pseudomonas putida (Mullick et al., 2006) CymR
   6632..6659    +  protein_bind   CuO: CymR-binding P2 operator sequence from the p-cmt operon of Pseudomonas putida (Mullick et al., 2006) CymR
   6663..6712    +  misc_RNA       sTRSV HHRz: hammerhead ribozyme from the tobacco ringspot virus satellite RNA (Khvorova et al., 2003)
   6788..7321    +  CDS            GmR: gentamycin acetyltransferase; aacC1; confers resistance to gentamycin
   7390..18      -  CDS            lacI (fragment) (across the origin): lac repressor; lacI; The lac repressor binds to the lac operator to inhibit transcription in E. coli. This inhibition can be relieved by adding lactose or isopropyl-β-D-thiogalactopyranoside (IPTG).
>Addgene plasmid #167515 | pKCyGe2 | addgene full sequence | sequence record 332864 | Addgene NGS Result
GGTTTGCGTATTGGGCGCATGCATAAAAACTGTTGTAATTCATTAAGCATTCTGCCGACATGGAAGCCAT
CACAAACGGCATGATGAACCTGAATCGCCAGCGGCATCAGCACCTTGTCGCCTTGCGTATAATATTTGCC
CATGGGGGTGGGCGAAGAACTCCAGCATGAGATCCCCGCGCTGGAGGATCATCCAGCCGGCGTCCCGGAA
AACGATTCCGAAGCCCAACCTTTCATAGAAGGCGGCGGTGGAATCGAAATCTCGTGATGGCAGGTTGGGC
GTCGCTTGGTCGGTCATTTCGAACCCCAGAGTCCCGCTCAGAAGAACTCGTCAAGAAGGCGATAGAAGGC
GATGCGCTGCGAATCGGGAGCGGCGATACCGTAAAGCACGAGGAAGCGGTCAGCCCATTCGCCGCCAAGC
TCTTCAGCAATATCACGGGTAGCCAACGCTATGTCCTGATAGCGGTCCGCCACACCCAGCCGGCCACAGT
CGATGAATCCAGAAAAGCGGCCATTTTCCACCATGATATTCGGCAAGCAGGCATCGCCATGGGTCACGAC
GAGATCCTCGCCGTCGGGCATGCGCGCCTTGAGCCTGGCGAACAGTTCGGCTGGCGCGAGCCCCTGATGC
TCTTCGTCCAGATCATCCTGATCGACAAGACCGGCTTCCATCCGAGTACGTGCTCGCTCGATGCGATGTT
TCGCTTGGTGGTCGAATGGGCAGGTAGCCGGATCAAGCGTATGCAGCCGCCGCATTGCATCAGCCATGAT
GGATACTTTCTCGGCAGGAGCAAGGTGAGATGACAGGAGATCCTGCCCCGGCACTTCGCCCAATAGCAGC
CAGTCCCTTCCCGCTTCAGTGACAACGTCGAGCACAGCTGCGCAAGGAACGCCCGTCGTGGCCAGCCACG
ATAGCCGCGCTGCCTCGTCCTGCAGTTCATTCAGGGCACCGGACAGGTCGGTCTTGACAAAAAGAACCGG
GCGCCCCTGCGCTGACAGCCGGAACACGGCGGCATCAGAGCAGCCGATTGTCTGTTGTGCCCAGTCATAG
CCGAATAGCCTCTCCACCCAAGCGGCCGGAGAACCTGCGTGCAATCCATCTTGTTCAATCATGCGAAACG
ATCCTCATCCTGTCTCTTGATCAGATCTTGATCCCCTGCGCCATCAGATCCTTGGCGGCAAGAAAGCCAT
CCAGTTTACTTTGCAGGGCTTCCCAACCTTACCAGAGGGCGCCCCAGCTGGCAATTCCGGTTCGCTTGCT
GTCCATAAAACCGCCCAGTCTAGCTATCGCCATGTAAGCCCACTGCAAGCTACCTGCTTTCTCTTTGCGC
TTGCGTTTTCCATTGTCCAGATAGCCCAGTAGCTGACATTCATCCCAGGTGGCACTTTTCGGGGATCGTG
GAAACGATAGGCCTATGCCATGCGGGTCAAGGCGACTTCCGGCAAGCTATACGCGCCCTAGAATTGTCAA
TTTTAATCCTCTGTTTATCGGCAGTTCGTAGAGCGCGCCGTGCGTCCCGAGCGATACTGAGCGAAGCAAG
TGCGTCGAGCAGTGCCCGCTTGTTCCTGAAATGCCAGTAAAGCGCTGGCTGCTGAACCCCCAGCCGGAAC
TGACCCCACAAGGCCCTAGCGTTTGCAATGCACCAGGTCATCATTGACCCAGGCGTGTTCCACCAGGCCG
CTGCCTCGCAACTCTTCGCAGGCTTCGCCGACCTGCTCGCGCCACTTCTTCACGCGGGTGGAATCCGATC
CGCACATGAGGCGGAAGGTTTCCAGCTTGAGCGGGTACGGCTCCCGGTGCGAGCTGAAATAGTCGAACAT
CCGTCGGGCCGTCGGCGACAGCTTGCGGTACTTCTCCCATATGAATTTCGTGTAGTGGTCGCCAGCAAAC
AGCACGACGATTTCCTCGTCGATCAGGACCTGGCAACGGGACGTTTTCTTGCCACGGTCCAGGACGCGGA
AGCGGTGCAGCAGCGACACCGATTCCAGGTGCCCAACGCGGTCGGACGTGAAGCCCATCGCCGTCGCCTG
TAGGCGCGACAGGCATTCCTCGGCCTTCGTGTAATACCGGCCATTGATCGACCAGCCCAGGTCCTGGCAA
AGCTCGTAGAACGTGAAGGTGATCGGCTCGCCGATAGGGGTGCGCTTCGCGTACTCCAACACCTGCTGCC
ACACCAGTTCGTCATCGTCGGCCCGCAGCTCGACGCCGGTGTAGGTGATCTTCACGTCCTTGTTGACGTG
GAAAATGACCTTGTTTTGCAGCGCCTCGCGCGGGATTTTCTTGTTGCGCGTGGTGAACAGGGCAGAGCGG
GCCGTGTCGTTTGGCATCGCTCGCATCGTGTCCGGCCACGGCGCAATATCGAACAAGGAAAGCTGCATTT
CCTTGATCTGCTGCTTCGTGTGTTTCAGCAACGCGGCCTGCTTGGCCTCGCTGACCTGTTTTGCCAGGTC
CTCGCCGGCGGTTTTTCGCTTCTTGGTCGTCATAGTTCCTCGCGTGTCGATGGTCATCGACTTCGCCAAA
CCTGCCGCCTCCTGTTCGAGACGACGCGAACGCTCCACGGCGGCCGATGGCGCGGGCAGGGCAGGGGGAG
CCAGTTGCACGCTGTCGCGCTCGATCTTGGCCGTAGCTTGCTGGACCATCGAGCCGACGGACTGGAAGGT
TTCGCGGGGCGCACGCATGACGGTGCGGCTTGCGATGGTTTCGGCATCCTCGGCGGAAAACCCCGCGTCG
ATCAGTTCTTGCCTGTATGCCTTCCGGTCAAACGTCCGATTCATTCACCCTCCTTGCGGGATTGCCCCGA
CTCACGCCGGGGCAATGTGCCCTTATTCCTGATTTGACCCGCCTGGTGCCTTGGTGTCCAGATAATCCAC
CTTATCGGCAATGAAGTCGGTCCCGTAGACCGTCTGGCCGTCCTTCTCGTACTTGGTATTCCGAATCTTG
CCCTGCACGAATACCAGCTCCGCGAAGTCGCTCTTCTTGATGGAGCGCATGGGGACGTGCTTGGCAATCA
CGCGCACCCCCCGGCCGTTTTAGCGGCTAAAAAAGTCATGGCTCTGCCCTCGGGCGGACCACGCCCATCA
TGACCTTGCCAAGCTCGTCCTGCTTCTCTTCGATCTTCGCCAGCAGGGCGAGGATCGTGGCATCACCGAA
CCGCGCCGTGCGCGGGTCGTCGGTGAGCCAGAGTTTCAGCAGGCCGCCCAGGCGGCCCAGGTCGCCATTG
ATGCGGGCCAGCTCGCGGACGTGCTCATAGTCCACGACGCCCGTGATTTTGTAGCCCTGGCCGACGGCCA
GCAGGTAGGCCTACAGGCTCATGCCGGCCGCCGCCGCCTTTTCCTCAATCGCTCTTCGTTCGTCTGGAAG
GCAGTACACCTTGATAGGTGGGCTGCCCTTCCTGGTTGGCTTGGTTTCATCAGCCATCCGCTTGCCCTCA
TCTGTTACGCCGGCGGTAGCCGGCCAGCCTCGCAGAGCAGGATTCCCGTTGAGCACCGCCAGGTGCGAAT
AAGGGACAGTGAAGAAGGAACACCCGCTCGCGGGTGGGCCTACTTCACCTATCCTGCCCGGCTGACGCCG
TTGGATACACCAAGGAAAGTCTACACGAACCCTTTGGCAAAATCCTGTATATCGTGCGAAAAAGGATGGA
TATACCGAAAAAATCGCTATAATGACCCCGAAGCAGGGTTATGCAGCGGAAAAGATCCGTCGACCCTTTC
CGACGCTCACCGGGCTGGTTGCCCTCGCCGCTGGGCTGGCGGCCGTCTATGGCCCTGCAAACGCGCCAGA
AACGCCGTCGAAGCCGTGTGCGAGACACCGCGGCCGCCGGCGTTGTGGATACCTCGCGGAAAACTTGGCC
CTCACTGACAGATGAGGGGCGGACGTTGACACTTGAGGGGCCGACTCACCCGGCGCGGCGTTGACAGATG
AGGGGCAGGCTCGATTTCGGCCGGCGACGTGGAGCTGGCCAGCCTCGCAAATCGGCGAAAACGCCTGATT
TTACGCGAGTTTCCCACAGATGATGTGGACAAGCCTGGGGATAAGTGCCCTGCGGTATTGACACTTGAGG
GGCGCGACTACTGACAGATGAGGGGCGCGATCCTTGACACTTGAGGGGCAGAGTGCTGACAGATGAGGGG
CGCACATATTGACATTTGAGGGGCTGTCCACAGGCAGAAAATCCAGCATTTGCAAGGGTTTCCGCCAGTT
TTTCGGCCACCGCTAACCTGTCTTTTAACCTGCTTTTAAACCAATATTTATAAACCTTGTTTTTAACCAG
GGCTGCGCCCTGTGCGCGTGACCGCGCACGCCGAAGGGGGGTGCCCCCCCTTCTCGAACCCTCCCGGCCC
GCTAACGCGGGCCTCCCATCCCCCCAGGGGCTGCGCCCCTCGGCCGCGAACGGCCTCACCCCAAAAATGG
CAGCCAAGCTGACCACTTCTGCGCTCGGCCCTTCCGGCTGGCTGGTTTATTGCTGATAAATCTGGAGCCG
GTGAGCGTGGGTCTCGCGGTATCATTGCAGCACTGGGGCCAGATGGTAAGCCCTCCCGTATCGTAGTTAT
CTACACGACGGGGAGTCAGGCAACTATGGATGAACGAAATAGACAGATCGCTGAGATAGGTGCCTCACTG
ATTAAGCATTGGTAACTGTCAGACCAAGTTTACTCATATATACTTTAGATTGATTTAAAACTTCATTTTT
AATTTAAAAGGATCTAGGTGAAGATCCTTTTTGATAATCTCATGACCAAAATCCCTTAACGTGAGTTTTC
GTTCCACTGAGCGTCAGACCCCGTAGAAAAGATCAAAGGATCTTCTTGAGATCCTTTTTTTCTGCGCGTA
ATCTGCTGCTTGCAAACAAAAAAACCACCGCTACCAGCGGTGGTTTGTTTGCCGGATCAAGAGCTACCAA
CTCTTTTTCCGAAGGTAACTGGCTTCAGCAGAGCGCAGATACCAAATACTGTTCTTCTAGTGTAGCCGTA
GTTAGGCCACCACTTCAAGAACTCTGTAGCACCGCCTACATACCTCGCTCTGCTAATCCTGTTACCAGTG
GCTGCTGCCAGTGGCGATAAGTCGTGTCTTACCGGGTTGGACTCAAGACGATAGTTACCGGATAAGGCGC
AGCGGTCGGGCTGAACGGGGGGTTCGTGCACACAGCCCAGCTTGGAGCGAACGACCTACACCGAACTGAG
ATACCTACAGCGTGAGCTATGAGAAAGCGCCACGCTTCCCGAAGGGAGAAAGGCGGACAGGTATCCGGTA
AGCGGCAGGGTCGGAACAGGAGAGCGCACGAGGGAGCTTCCAGGGGGAAACGCCTGGTATCTTTATAGTC
CTGTCGGGTTTCGCCACCTCTGACTTGAGCGTCGATTTTTGTGATGCTCGTCAGGGGGGCGGAGCCTATG
GAAAAACGCCAGCAACGCGGCCTTTTTACGGTTCCTGGCCTTTTGCTGGCCTTTTCGTTTAAGGGCACCA
ATAACTGCCTTAAAAAAATTACGCCCCGCCCTGCCACTCATCGCAGTACGGCCTATTGGTTAAAAAATGA
GCTGATTTAACAAAAATTTAACGCGAATTTTAACAAAATATTAACGCTTACAATTTCCATTCGCCATTCA
GGCTGCGCAACTGTTGGGAAGGGCGATCGGTGCGGGCCTCTTCGCTATTACGCCAGCTGGCGAAAGGGGG
ATGTGCTGCAAGGCGATTAAGTTGGGTAACGCCAGGGTTTTCCCAGTCACGACGTTGTAAAACGACGGCC
ACTGACACGACGTTGTAAAACGACGGCCAGTGATCAACGTTTGAATTTTGCATAACGTTCACGTGCAATT
TCCAGGGTGCTATTACGCACACGTTCAAAACGTTCTTTATCTTTCTGCCACAGGCTACGAACTACCAGAC
CACGAACGCTGTTAAAAATCAGCCACAGAATATCTTCGGCATCATCACGGCTCAGACCACGGCTCACCAG
CACACCCAGCCACATATCTTCAACAACAAAACGATTACGTTCAACGGTACGCTGAATACCTTCACGCAGT
GCCGGATCACGATCTGCTGCAACAATCAGATCCAGGCCGATGCTAAAATCATCATCCAGAAAAAATTCTG
CTGCATCATCCAGCATCTGCTGAATAACATCATCTTCCGGTTTCAGTTTTGCCAGACGTGCACGGCTACG
TTCGGTAATCTGCTCATACAGCCATTCAAAGGTTGCCAGCAGCAGTTCCAGTTTGGTCGGAAAATGATGG
CTCTGTGCACCACGGCTAACACCGGCTGCACCCGGAACATCTGCAATACGAAAACCTGCATAACCTTTTT
CACGCAGAACACCCAGTGCTGCTGCAATCAGTTTACCCTGGGTTTCCATTGCACGTTCTGCCTGGGTACG
ACGTTTCGGGCTCATAAGAATCTCCGTTTGGTATTTACTATGAATATTCCATTGGGCGCTATCATGCCAT
ACCGCGAAAGGTTTTGCGCCATTCGATGGCGCGCCGCCCCAATTATTGAAGGCCTCCCTAACGGGGGGCC
TTTTTTTGTTTCTGGTCTCCCGCTTAACGATCGTTGGCTGGGATACATATGTCAATGTACCGGAACAAAC
AGACAATCTGGTCTGTTTGTATTATGGAAAATTTTTCTGTATAATAGATTCAACAAACAGACAATCTGGT
CTGTTTGTAAAGCTGTCACCGGATGTGCTTTCCGGTCTGATGAGTCCGTGAGGACGAAACAGCCTCTACA
AATAATTTTGTTTAAGAACTGGGAAGAGCGCACGTGGGTCGATGTTTGATGTTATGGAGCAGCAACGATG
TTACGCAGCAGCAACGATGTTACGCAGCAGGGCAGTCGCCCTAAAACAAAGTTAGGTGGCTCAAGTATGG
GCATCATTCGCACATGTAGGCTCGGCCCTGACCAAGTCAAATCCATGCGGGCTGCTCTTGATCTTTTCGG
TCGTGAGTTCGGAGACGTAGCCACCTACTCCCAACATCAGCCGGACTCCGATTACCTCGGGAACTTGCTC
CGTAGTAAGACATTCATCGCGCTTGCTGCCTTCGACCAAGAAGCGGTTGTTGGCGCTCTCGCGGCTTACG
TTCTGCCCAAGTTTGAGCAGCCGCGTAGTGAGATCTATATCTATGATCTCGCAGTCTCCGGAGAGCACCG
GAGGCAGGGCATTGCCACCGCGCTCATCAATCTCCTCAAGCATGAGGCCAACGCGCTTGGTGCTTATGTG
ATCTACGTGCAAGCAGATTACGGTGACGATCCCGCAGTGGCTCTCTATACAAAGTTGGGCATACGGGAAG
AAGTGATGCACTTTGATATCGACCCAAGTACCGCCACCTAACAATTCGTTCAAGCCGAGATCGGCTTCCC
GGCCGCGGAGTTGTTCGGTAAATTGTCACAACGCCGCCAGCTTTCCAGTCGGGAAACCTGTCGTGCCAGC
TGCATTAATGAATCGGCCAACGCGCGGGGAGAGGC
